LOCUS       Exported 4568 bp ds-DNA circular SYN 12-MAY-2021
DEFINITION  EasyClone-MarkerFree backbone vector for the addition of 1 or 2
            genes and promoters for integration into site XI-2 (Chr XI:
            91575..92913).
ACCESSION   .
VERSION     .
KEYWORDS    pCfB2903(XI-2 MarkerFree)
SOURCE      synthetic DNA construct
  ORGANISM  synthetic DNA construct
REFERENCE   1 (bases 1 to 4568)
  AUTHORS   Jessop-Fabre MM, Jakociunas T, Stovicek V, Dai Z, Jensen MK,
            Keasling JD, Borodina I
  TITLE     EasyClone-MarkerFree: A vector toolkit for marker-less integration
            of genes into Saccharomyces cerevisiae via CRISPR-Cas9.
  JOURNAL   Biotechnol J. 2016 Aug;11(8):1110-7. doi: 10.1002/biot.201600147.
            Epub 2016 Jun 23.
  PUBMED    27166612
REFERENCE   2 (bases 1 to 4568)
  AUTHORS   .
  TITLE     Direct Submission
  JOURNAL   Exported May 12, 2021 from SnapGene Server 1.1.58
            http://www.snapgene.com
FEATURES             Location/Qualifiers
     source          1..4568
                     /organism="synthetic DNA construct"
                     /mol_type="other DNA"
     primer_bind     622..641
                     /label=Amp-R
                     /note="Ampicillin resistance gene, reverse primer"
     promoter        complement(860..951)
                     /gene="bla"
                     /label=AmpR promoter
     primer_bind     993..1012
                     /label=Kan-R
                     /note="Kanamycin resistance gene, reverse primer"
     primer_bind     1018..1037
                     /label=pENTR-R
                     /note="pENTR vectors, reverse primer"
     protein_bind    1244..1277
                     /label=FRT (minimal)
                     /bound_moiety="FLP recombinase from the Saccharomyces
                     cerevisiae 2u plasmid"
                     /note="supports FLP-mediated excision but not integration
                     (Turan and Bode, 2011)"
     terminator      1925..2090
                     /gene="S. cerevisiae ADH1"
                     /label=ADH1 terminator
                     /note="transcription terminator for the S. cerevisiae
                     alcohol dehydrogenase 1 (ADH1) gene"
     primer_bind     2011..2035
                     /label=pHybLex-R
                     /note="ADH terminator, reverse primer"
     terminator      2149..2338
                     /gene="S. cerevisiae CYC1"
                     /label=CYC1 terminator
                     /note="transcription terminator for CYC1"
     primer_bind     complement(2355..2374)
                     /label=T7
                     /note="T7 promoter, forward primer"
     promoter        complement(2356..2374)
                     /label=T7 promoter
                     /note="promoter for bacteriophage T7 RNA polymerase"
     primer_bind     complement(2384..2400)
                     /label=M13 fwd
                     /note="common sequencing primer, one of multiple similar
                     variants"
     primer_bind     complement(2393..2415)
                     /label=M13/pUC Forward
                     /note="In lacZ gene"
     protein_bind    complement(3066..3099)
                     /label=FRT (minimal)
                     /bound_moiety="FLP recombinase from the Saccharomyces
                     cerevisiae 2u plasmid"
                     /note="supports FLP-mediated excision but not integration
                     (Turan and Bode, 2011)"
     primer_bind     complement(3569..3585)
                     /label=M13 fwd
                     /note="common sequencing primer, one of multiple similar
                     variants"
     primer_bind     complement(3684..3701)
                     /label=L4440
                     /note="L4440 vector, forward primer"
     rep_origin      complement(3855..4443)
                     /direction=LEFT
                     /label=ori
                     /note="high-copy-number ColE1/pMB1/pBR322/pUC origin of
                     replication"
     primer_bind     complement(3935..3954)
                     /label=pBR322ori-F
                     /note="pBR322 origin, forward primer"
     CDS             complement(4567..859)
                     /codon_start=1
                     /gene="bla"
                     /product="beta-lactamase"
                     /label=AmpR
                     /note="confers resistance to ampicillin, carbenicillin, and
                     related antibiotics"
                     /translation="MSIQHFRVALIPFFAAFCLPVFAHPETLVKVKDAEDQLGARVGYI
                     ELDLNSGKILESFRPEERFPMMSTFKVLLCGAVLSRIDAGQEQLGRRIHYSQNDLVEYS
                     PVTEKHLTDGMTVRELCSAAITMSDNTAANLLLTTIGGPKELTAFLHNMGDHVTRLDRW
                     EPELNEAIPNDERDTTMPVAMATTLRKLLTGELLTLASRQQLIDWMEADKVAGPLLRSA
                     LPAGWFIADKSGAGERGSRGIIAALGPDGKPSRIVVIYTTGSQATMDERNRQIAEIGAS
                     LIKHW"
ORIGIN
        1 accaatgctt aatcagtgag gcacctatct cagcgatctg tctatttcgt tcatccatag
       61 ttgcctgact ccccgtcgtg tagataacta cgatacggga gggcttacca tctggcccca
      121 gcgctgcgat gataccgcga gaaccacgct caccggctcc ggatttatca gcaataaacc
      181 agccagccgg aagggccgag cgcagaagtg gtcctgcaac tttatccgcc tccatccagt
      241 ctattaattg ttgccgggaa gctagagtaa gtagttcgcc agttaatagt ttgcgcaacg
      301 ttgttgccat cgctacaggc atcgtggtgt cacgctcgtc gtttggtatg gcttcattca
      361 gctccggttc ccaacgatca aggcgagtta catgatcccc catgttgtgc aaaaaagcgg
      421 ttagctcctt cggtcctccg atcgttgtca gaagtaagtt ggccgcagtg ttatcactca
      481 tggttatggc agcactgcat aattctctta ctgtcatgcc atccgtaaga tgcttttctg
      541 tgactggtga gtactcaacc aagtcattct gagaatagtg tatgcggcga ccgagttgct
      601 cttgcccggc gtcaatacgg gataataccg cgccacatag cagaacttta aaagtgctca
      661 tcattggaaa acgttcttcg gggcgaaaac tctcaaggat cttaccgctg ttgagatcca
      721 gttcgatgta acccactcgt gcacccaact gatcttcagc atcttttact ttcaccagcg
      781 tttctgggtg agcaaaaaca ggaaggcaaa atgccgcaaa aaagggaata agggcgacac
      841 ggaaatgttg aatactcata ttcttccttt ttcaatatta ttgaagcatt tatcagggtt
      901 attgtctcat gagcggatac atatttgaat gtatttagaa aaataaacaa ataggggtca
      961 gtgttacaac caattaacca attctgaaca ttatcgcgag cccatttata cctgaatatg
     1021 gctcataaca ccccttgttt gcctggcggc agtagcgcgg tggtcccacc tgaccccatg
     1081 ccgaactcag aagtgaaacg ccgtagcgcc gatggtagtg tggggactcc ccatgcgaga
     1141 gtagggaact gccaggcatc aaataaaacg aaaggctcag tcgaaagact gggcctttcg
     1201 cccgggctaa ttatggggtg tcgcccttat tcgactctat agtgaagttc ctattctcta
     1261 gaaagtatag gaacttctga agtggggatt taaatgcggc cgcgctgagg gtttaatgag
     1321 gattttcgat ggagcaggat gaggagaaat agtaccacat gtatatatcc attacaaaaa
     1381 ggtttatata caattacaat agacccttgt tggggtttct gaaaaaagaa gtagtcgatg
     1441 ccatcggcaa taatacggaa ttacgagaaa cacaatcccg atcctttttt gggtaattac
     1501 ttcaccgatt ctaccgattt atcatgccaa aaaaaattca ccgtgggttc tagaagtgcc
     1561 ctttgaggat tgtagccact ctaacccaca cggcctcctt actagctgac taaggtgaca
     1621 aaaccgcaag gactggaaag tcgccactca tctgaaaatt ctcaagtttt tcactactga
     1681 gtttatgctt tcgaattttt ttgttcggta atagcacggc ggttcgattc aattccgccg
     1741 ctccgagcga tgctccgcaa aactcagtaa taagctttct gatggttcac ccctttttta
     1801 gcacgcgggg tgtaactcaa cagaaaaatg tgccatagaa caagactagg caaaagccaa
     1861 ggagcgtttg ccatgaactt ccacaaatta agtcctcagc gagctcgcat ggaatgcgtg
     1921 cgatgagcga cctcatgcta tacctgagaa agcaacctga cctacaggaa agagttactc
     1981 aagaataaga attttcgttt taaaacctaa gagtcacttt aaaatttgta tacacttatt
     2041 ttttttataa cttatttaat aataaaaatc ataaatcata agaaattcgc ttatttagaa
     2101 gtgtcaacaa cgtatctacc aacggaatgc gtgcgatcgc gtgcattcat ccgctctaac
     2161 cgaaaaggaa ggagttagac aacctgaagt ctaggtccct atttattttt ttatagttat
     2221 gttagtatta agaacgttat ttatatttca aatttttctt ttttttctgt acagacgcgt
     2281 gtacgcatgt aacattatac tgaaaacctt gcttgagaag gttttgggac gctcgaagat
     2341 cgcgacccaa ttcgccctat agtgagtcgt attacgcgcg ctcactggcc gtcgttttac
     2401 aacgtcgtga ctgggaaaac cctggcgtta cccctgcagg actagtgctg aggcattaat
     2461 cacacgacta gcgctttcag atattaaaaa gtttagatgt aggttttagc ggtaacagtt
     2521 atataaatcg tgtttcttct cttgatgaaa caaaaaaatg ctagaaaaac tttgtcgttt
     2581 cttacttttg gtgcgctttg cagttttcgt ggctagactt agaatcattt ctcctcagat
     2641 ttcttgatta aagtttggtg cgaagcccta ctctaacatt ggtgttcttc ttttcattca
     2701 cgcaagttaa gtccaggaag gtgagcaaat gctcatcctt ctgttcatgc gtgacggctg
     2761 aattatcctt atctggcgta cccgtgcagc cgtttccgtg cctcggttcc tccgagatat
     2821 ccttagggac cgccagggac catgattgcg tcaactgttg tcaccgctcc agaggatcct
     2881 ctgtaacctt ttcaaccata aaaatagaaa gggcacaggg ttggggtatt tgaatttttt
     2941 ttttgggttt tttcgtatta cttattactt accttctttt ctatataatt ttgtttttcc
     3001 ctggtagagc ggaatcttcc cacattaaga cctcagcgcg gccgcaaatt taaataaaat
     3061 gaagtgaagt tcctatactt tctagagaat aggaacttct atagtgagtc gaataagggc
     3121 gacacaaaat ttattctaaa tgcataataa atactgataa catcttatag tttgtattat
     3181 attttgtatt atcgttgaca tgtataattt tgatatcaaa aactgatttt ccctttatta
     3241 ttttcgagat ttattttctt aattctcttt aacaaactag aaatattgta tatacaaaaa
     3301 atcataaata atagatgaat agtttaatta taggtgttca tcaatcgaaa aagcaacgta
     3361 tcttatttaa agtgcgttgc ttttttctca tttataaggt taaataattc tcatatatca
     3421 agcaaagtga caggcgccct taaatattct gacaaatgct ctttccctaa actcccccca
     3481 taaaaaaacc cgccgaagcg ggtttttacg ttatttgcgg attaacgatt actcgttatc
     3541 agaaccgccc agggggcccg agcttaagac tggccgtcgt tttacaacac agaaagagtt
     3601 tgtagaaacg caaaaaggcc atccgtcagg ggccttctgc ttagtttgat gcctggcagt
     3661 tccctactct cgccttccgc ttcctcgctc actgactcgc tgcgctcggt cgttcggctg
     3721 cggcgagcgg tatcagctca ctcaaaggcg gtaatacggt tatccacaga atcaggggat
     3781 aacgcaggaa agaacatgtg agcaaaaggc cagcaaaagg ccaggaaccg taaaaaggcc
     3841 gcgttgctgg cgtttttcca taggctccgc ccccctgacg agcatcacaa aaatcgacgc
     3901 tcaagtcaga ggtggcgaaa cccgacagga ctataaagat accaggcgtt tccccctgga
     3961 agctccctcg tgcgctctcc tgttccgacc ctgccgctta ccggatacct gtccgccttt
     4021 ctcccttcgg gaagcgtggc gctttctcat agctcacgct gtaggtatct cagttcggtg
     4081 taggtcgttc gctccaagct gggctgtgtg cacgaacccc ccgttcagcc cgaccgctgc
     4141 gccttatccg gtaactatcg tcttgagtcc aacccggtaa gacacgactt atcgccactg
     4201 gcagcagcca ctggtaacag gattagcaga gcgaggtatg taggcggtgc tacagagttc
     4261 ttgaagtggt gggctaacta cggctacact agaagaacag tatttggtat ctgcgctctg
     4321 ctgaagccag ttaccttcgg aaaaagagtt ggtagctctt gatccggcaa acaaaccacc
     4381 gctggtagcg gtggtttttt tgtttgcaag cagcagatta cgcgcagaaa aaaaggatct
     4441 caagaagatc ctttgatctt ttctacgggg tctgacgctc agtggaacga cgcgcgcgta
     4501 actcacgtta agggattttg gtcatgagct tgcgccgtcc cgtcaagtca gcgtaatgct
     4561 ctgctttt
//
