[The description below was written by a language model from this plasmid's Addgene catalogue record and the feature table of its GenBank file.]
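Description:
pCfB2903(XI-2 MarkerFree) is an empty backbone from the EasyClone-MarkerFree toolkit, a set of integrative vectors for placing genes into defined chromosomal sites of Saccharomyces cerevisiae without leaving a selection marker behind. This member targets site XI-2 on chromosome XI. It is a small plasmid of about 4.6 kb that is maintained in E. coli through a high-copy ColE1/pUC-type origin and a beta-lactamase (AmpR) gene with its own promoter. No yeast replication origin or yeast marker is annotated, consistent with its role as an integration-only vector.

The plasmid was derived from the parent p0384 (pXI-2-URA3-DR) by amplifying around the selection marker and religating, which removed the marker. The PAM sites within the integration homology regions were then eliminated by site-directed mutagenesis. That change fits the CRISPR-Cas9-driven integration scheme: Cas9 cuts the chromosomal site to promote homologous recombination, and the integrated cassette should no longer be recognised once the PAMs are gone.

The annotated payload region contains the S. cerevisiae ADH1 and CYC1 terminators close together. This is the site where one or two genes with their promoters are to be added by restriction-based cloning, with each terminator available to end one transcription unit. No promoter or coding insert is present in the backbone as supplied. The feature table does not explicitly annotate the XI-2 homology arms. It does mark two minimal FRT-like sites flanking the terminator region, a T7 promoter and several standard sequencing primer sites. The construct is used for stable, marker-less assembly of expression cassettes in yeast metabolic engineering and synthetic biology.
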