Addgene plasmid #73275: pCfB2903(XI-2 MarkerFree)
Purpose: (Empty Backbone) EasyClone-MarkerFree backbone vector for the addition of 1 or 2 genes and promoters for integration into site XI-2 (Chr XI: 91575..92913)
Depositing lab: Irina Borodina. Depositing organization: Danmarks Tekniske Universitet. Publication: EasyClone-MarkerFree: A vector toolkit for marker-less integration of genes into Saccharomyces cerevisiae via CRISPR-Cas9. Jessop-Fabre MM, Jakociunas T, Stovicek V, Dai Z, Jensen MK, Keasling JD, Borodina I. Biotechnol J. 2016 Aug;11(8):1110-7. doi: 10.1002/biot.201600147. Epub 2016 Jun 23. PubMed 27166612.
Backbone
  Vector backbone: p0384 (pXI-2-URA3-DR)
  Backbone manufacturer: DTU
  Backbone size (bp): 4569
  Modifications to backbone: The pCfB2903 vector was created by amplifying the p0384 (pXI-2-URA3-DR) with primers that were designed to attach to either side of the selection markers, creating a fragment that no longer contained the marker. These fragments were then ligated to form the marker-less vectors. The PAM sites in the integration regions were removed by site-directed mutagenesis.
  Vector type: Yeast Expression, CRISPR, Synthetic Biology
Growth in bacteria
  Bacterial resistance: Ampicillin, 100 μg/mL
  Growth temperature: 37°C
  Growth strain: DH5alpha
  Copy number: High Copy
Gene/Insert
  Cloning method: Restriction Enzyme
Terms and licenses: Academic/Nonprofit Terms; Industry Terms: Not Available to Industry
How to cite: pCfB2903(XI-2 MarkerFree) was a gift from Irina Borodina (Addgene plasmid # 73275 ; http://n2t.net/addgene:73275 ; RRID:Addgene_73275)
