>Addgene plasmid #73275 | pCfB2903(XI-2 MarkerFree) | addgene partial sequence | sequence record 165984 | pNI-Rev 5'-CGTTGCTTTTTCGATTGATG-3'
CTATTATTTATGATTTTTTGTATATACAATATTTCTAGTTTGTTAAAGAGAATTAAGAAAATAAATCTCG
AAAATAATAAAGGGAAAATCAGTTTTTGATATCAAAATTATACATGTCAACGATAATACAAAATATAATA
CAAACTATAAGATGTTATCAGTATTTATTATGCATTTAGAATAAATTTTGTGTCGCCCTTATTCGACTCA
CTATAGAAGTTCCTATTCTCTAGAAAGTATAGGAACTTCACTTCATTTTATTTAAATTTGCGGCCGCGCT
GAGGTCTTAATGTGGGAAGATTCCGCTCTACCAGGGAAAAACAAAATTATATAGAAAAGAAGGTAAGTAA
TAAGTAATACGAAAAAACCCAAAAAAAAAATTCAAATACCCCAACCCTGTGCCCTTTCTATTTTTATGGT
TGAAAAGGTTACAGAGGATCCTCTGGAGCGGTGACAACAGTTGACGCAATCATGGTCCCTGGCGGTCCCT
AAGGATATCTCGGAGGAACCGAGGCACGGAAACGGCTGCACGGGTACGCCAGATAAGGATAATTCAGCCG
TCACGCATGAACAGAAGGATGAGCATTTGCTCACCTTCCTGGACTTAACTTGCGTGAATGAAAAGAAGAA
CACCAATGTTAGAGTAGGGCTTCGCACCAAACTTTAATCAAGAAATCTGAGGAGAAATGATTCTAAGTCT
AGCCACGAAAACTGCAAAGCGCACCAAAAGTAAGAAACGACAAAGTTTTTCTAGCATTTTTTTGTTTCAT
CAAGAGAAGAAACACGATTTATATAACTGTTACCGCTAAAACCTACATCTAAACTTTTTAATATCTGAAA
GCGCTAGTCGTGTGATTAATGCCTCAGCACTAGTCCTGCAGGGGTAACGCCAGGGTTTTCCCAGTCACGA
CGTTGTAAAACGACGGCCAGTGAGCGCGCGTAATACGACTCACTATAGGGCGAATTGGGTCGCGATCTTC
GAGCGTCCCAAAACCTTCTCAAGCAA
