>Addgene plasmid #73275 | pCfB2903(XI-2 MarkerFree) | addgene partial sequence | sequence record 165985 | pENTR-R 5'-ATGGCTCATAACACCCCTTG-3'
TGACCCCATGCCGAACTCAGAAGTGAAACGCCGTAGCGCCGATGGTAGTGTGGGGACTCCCCATGCGAGA
GTAGGGAACTGCCAGGCATCAAATAAAACGAAAGGCTCAGTCGAAAGACTGGGCCTTTCGCCCGGGCTAA
TTATGGGGTGTCGCCCTTATTCGACTCTATAGTGAAGTTCCTATTCTCTAGAAAGTATAGGAACTTCTGA
AGTGGGGATTTAAATGCGGCCGCGCTGAGGGTTTAATGAGGATTTTCGATGGAGCAGGATGAGGAGAAAT
AGTACCACATGTATATATCCATTACAAAAAGGTTTATATACAATTACAATAGACCCTTGTTGGGGTTTCT
GAAAAAAGAAGTAGTCGATGCCATCGGCAATAATACGGAATTACGAGAAACACAATCCCGATCCTTTTTT
GGGTAATTACTTCACCGATTCTACCGATTTATCATGCCAAAAAAAATTCACCGTGGGTTCTAGAAGTGCC
CTTTGAGGATTGTAGCCACTCTAACCCACACGGCCTCCTTACTAGCTGACTAAGGTGACAAAACCGCAAG
GACTGGAAAGTCGCCACTCATCTGAAAATTCTCAAGTTTTTCACTACTGAGTTTATGCTTTCGAATTTTT
TTGTTCGGTAATAGCACGGCGGTTCGATTCAATTCCGCCGCTCCGAGCGATGCTCCGCAAAACTCAGTAA
TAAGCTTTCTGATGGTTCACCCCTTTTTTAGCACGCGGGGTGTAACTCAACAGAAAAATGTGCCATAGAA
CAAGACTAGGCAAAAGCCAAGGAGCGTTTGCCATGAACTTCCACAAATTAAGTCCTCAGCGAGCTCGCAT
GGAATGCGTGCGATGAGCGACCTCATGCTATACCTGAGAAAGCAACCTGACCTACAGGAAAGAGTTACTC
A
